>Addgene plasmid #211536 | hLig4 guide2 in pX458 | addgene full sequence | sequence record 419877 | Addgene NGS Result
GAGGGCCTATTTCCCATGATTCCTTCATATTTGCATATACGATACAAGGCTGTTAGAGAGATAATTGGAA
TTAATTTGACTGTAAACACAAAGATATTAGTACAAAATACGTGACGTAGAAAGTAATAATTTCTTGGGTA
GTTTGCAGTTTTAAAATTATGTTTTAAAATGGACTATCATATGCTTACCGTAACTTGAAAGTATTTCGAT
TTCTTGGCTTTATATATCTTGTGGAAAGGACGAAACACCGTTGCTTAATTTACCTAGAGAGTTTTAGAGC
TAGAAATAGCAAGTTAAAATAAGGCTAGTCCGTTATCAACTTGAAAAAGTGGCACCGAGTCGGTGCTTTT
TTGTTTTAGAGCTAGAAATAGCAAGTTAAAATAAGGCTAGTCCGTTTTTAGCGCGTGCGCCAATTCTGCA
GACAAATGGCTCTAGAGGTACCCGTTACATAACTTACGGTAAATGGCCCGCCTGGCTGACCGCCCAACGA
CCCCCGCCCATTGACGTCAATAGTAACGCCAATAGGGACTTTCCATTGACGTCAATGGGTGGAGTATTTA
CGGTAAACTGCCCACTTGGCAGTACATCAAGTGTATCATATGCCAAGTACGCCCCCTATTGACGTCAATG
ACGGTAAATGGCCCGCCTGGCATTGTGCCCAGTACATGACCTTATGGGACTTTCCTACTTGGCAGTACAT
CTACGTATTAGTCATCGCTATTACCATGGTCGAGGTGAGCCCCACGTTCTGCTTCACTCTCCCCATCTCC
CCCCCCTCCCCACCCCCAATTTTGTATTTATTTATTTTTTAATTATTTTGTGCAGCGATGGGGGCGGGGG
GGGGGGGGGGGCGCGCGCCRGGGGGGGGGGGGGGGGGSGGGGGGSGGGGSGGGGSGRGGCGGRGAGGKGC
GGCGGCAGCCAATCAGAGCGGCGCGCTCCGAAAGTTTCCTTTTATGGCGAGGCGGCGGCGGCGGCGGCCC
TATAAAAAGCGAAGCGCGCGGCGGGCGGGAGTCGCTGCGCGCTGCCTTCGCCCCGTGCCCCGCTCCGCCG
CCGCCTCGCGCCGCCCGCCCCGGCTCTGACTGACCGCGTTACTCCCACAGGTGAGCGGGCGGGACGGCCC
TTCTCCTCCGGGCTGTAATTAGCTGAGCAAGAGGTAAGGGTTTAAGGGATGGTTGGTTGGTGGGGTATTA
ATGTTTAATTACCTGGAGCACCTGCCTGAAATCACTTTTTTTCAGGTTGGACCGGTGCCACCATGGACTA
TAAGGACCACGACGGAGACTACAAGGATCATGATATTGATTACAAAGACGATGACGATAAGATGGCCCCA
AAGAAGAAGCGGAAGGTCGGTATCCACGGAGTCCCAGCAGCCGACAAGAAGTACAGCATCGGCCTGGACA
TCGGCACCAACTCTGTGGGCTGGGCCGTGATCACCGACGAGTACAAGGTGCCCAGCAAGAAATTCAAGGT
GCTGGGCAACACCGACCGGCACAGCATCAAGAAGAACCTGATCGGAGCCCTGCTGTTCGACAGCGGCGAA
ACAGCCGAGGCCACCCGGCTGAAGAGAACCGCCAGAAGAAGATACACCAGACGGAAGAACCGGATCTGCT
ATCTGCAAGAGATCTTCAGCAACGAGATGGCCAAGGTGGACGACAGCTTCTTCCACAGACTGGAAGAGTC
CTTCCTGGTGGAAGAGGATAAGAAGCACGAGCGGCACCCCATCTTCGGCAACATCGTGGACGAGGTGGCC
TACCACGAGAAGTACCCCACCATCTACCACCTGAGAAAGAAACTGGTGGACAGCACCGACAAGGCCGACC
TGCGGCTGATCTATCTGGCCCTGGCCCACATGATCAAGTTCCGGGGCCACTTCCTGATCGAGGGCGACCT
GAACCCCGACAACAGCGACGTGGACAAGCTGTTCATCCAGCTGGTGCAGACCTACAACCAGCTGTTCGAG
GAAAACCCCATCAACGCCAGCGGCGTGGACGCCAAGGCCATCCTGTCTGCCAGACTGAGCAAGAGCAGAC
GGCTGGAAAATCTGATCGCCCAGCTGCCCGGCGAGAAGAAGAATGGCCTGTTCGGAAACCTGATTGCCCT
GAGCCTGGGCCTGACCCCCAACTTCAAGAGCAACTTCGACCTGGCCGAGGATGCCAAACTGCAGCTGAGC
AAGGACACCTACGACGACGACCTGGACAACCTGCTGGCCCAGATCGGCGACCAGTACGCCGACCTGTTTC
TGGCCGCCAAGAACCTGTCCGACGCCATCCTGCTGAGCGACATCCTGAGAGTGAACACCGAGATCACCAA
GGCCCCCCTGAGCGCCTCTATGATCAAGAGATACGACGAGCACCACCAGGACCTGACCCTGCTGAAAGCT
CTCGTGCGGCAGCAGCTGCCTGAGAAGTACAAAGAGATTTTCTTCGACCAGAGCAAGAACGGCTACGCCG
GCTACATTGACGGCGGAGCCAGCCAGGAAGAGTTCTACAAGTTCATCAAGCCCATCCTGGAAAAGATGGA
CGGCACCGAGGAACTGCTCGTGAAGCTGAACAGAGAGGACCTGCTGCGGAAGCAGCGGACCTTCGACAAC
GGCAGCATCCCCCACCAGATCCACCTGGGAGAGCTGCACGCCATTCTGCGGCGGCAGGAAGATTTTTACC
CATTCCTGAAGGACAACCGGGAAAAGATCGAGAAGATCCTGACCTTCCGCATCCCCTACTACGTGGGCCC
TCTGGCCAGGGGAAACAGCAGATTCGCCTGGATGACCAGAAAGAGCGAGGAAACCATCACCCCCTGGAAC
TTCGAGGAAGTGGTGGACAAGGGCGCTTCCGCCCAGAGCTTCATCGAGCGGATGACCAACTTCGATAAGA
ACCTGCCCAACGAGAAGGTGCTGCCCAAGCACAGCCTGCTGTACGAGTACTTCACCGTGTATAACGAGCT
GACCAAAGTGAAATACGTGACCGAGGGAATGAGAAAGCCCGCCTTCCTGAGCGGCGAGCAGAAAAAGGCC
ATCGTGGACCTGCTGTTCAAGACCAACCGGAAAGTGACCGTGAAGCAGCTGAAAGAGGACTACTTCAAGA
AAATCGAGTGCTTCGACTCCGTGGAAATCTCCGGCGTGGAAGATCGGTTCAACGCCTCCCTGGGCACATA
CCACGATCTGCTGAAAATTATCAAGGACAAGGACTTCCTGGACAATGAGGAAAACGAGGACATTCTGGAA
GATATCGTGCTGACCCTGACACTGTTTGAGGACAGAGAGATGATCGAGGAACGGCTGAAAACCTATGCCC
ACCTGTTCGACGACAAAGTGATGAAGCAGCTGAAGCGGCGGAGATACACCGGCTGGGGCAGGCTGAGCCG
GAAGCTGATCAACGGCATCCGGGACAAGCAGTCCGGCAAGACAATCCTGGATTTCCTGAAGTCCGACGGC
TTCGCCAACAGAAACTTCATGCAGCTGATCCACGACGACAGCCTGACCTTTAAAGAGGACATCCAGAAAG
CCCAGGTGTCCGGCCAGGGCGATAGCCTGCACGAGCACATTGCCAATCTGGCCGGCAGCCCCGCCATTAA
GAAGGGCATCCTGCAGACAGTGAAGGTGGTGGACGAGCTCGTGAAAGTGATGGGCCGGCACAAGCCCGAG
AACATCGTGATCGAAATGGCCAGAGAGAACCAGACCACCCAGAAGGGACAGAAGAACAGCCGCGAGAGAA
TGAAGCGGATCGAAGAGGGCATCAAAGAGCTGGGCAGCCAGATCCTGAAAGAACACCCCGTGGAAAACAC
CCAGCTGCAGAACGAGAAGCTGTACCTGTACTACCTGCAGAATGGGCGGGATATGTACGTGGACCAGGAA
CTGGACATCAACCGGCTGTCCGACTACGATGTGGACCATATCGTGCCTCAGAGCTTTCTGAAGGACGACT
CCATCGACAACAAGGTGCTGACCAGAAGCGACAAGAACCGGGGCAAGAGCGACAACGTGCCCTCCGAAGA
GGTCGTGAAGAAGATGAAGAACTACTGGCGGCAGCTGCTGAACGCCAAGCTGATTACCCAGAGAAAGTTC
GACAATCTGACCAAGGCCGAGAGAGGCGGCCTGAGCGAACTGGATAAGGCCGGCTTCATCAAGAGACAGC
TGGTGGAAACCCGGCAGATCACAAAGCACGTGGCACAGATCCTGGACTCCCGGATGAACACTAAGTACGA
CGAGAATGACAAGCTGATCCGGGAAGTGAAAGTGATCACCCTGAAGTCCAAGCTGGTGTCCGATTTCCGG
AAGGATTTCCAGTTTTACAAAGTGCGCGAGATCAACAACTACCACCACGCCCACGACGCCTACCTGAACG
CCGTCGTGGGAACCGCCCTGATCAAAAAGTACCCTAAGCTGGAAAGCGAGTTCGTGTACGGCGACTACAA
GGTGTACGACGTGCGGAAGATGATCGCCAAGAGCGAGCAGGAAATCGGCAAGGCTACCGCCAAGTACTTC
TTCTACAGCAACATCATGAACTTTTTCAAGACCGAGATTACCCTGGCCAACGGCGAGATCCGGAAGCGGC
CTCTGATCGAGACAAACGGCGAAACCGGGGAGATCGTGTGGGATAAGGGCCGGGATTTTGCCACCGTGCG
GAAAGTGCTGAGCATGCCCCAAGTGAATATCGTGAAAAAGACCGAGGTGCAGACAGGCGGCTTCAGCAAA
GAGTCTATCCTGCCCAAGAGGAACAGCGATAAGCTGATCGCCAGAAAGAAGGACTGGGACCCTAAGAAGT
ACGGCGGCTTCGACAGCCCCACCGTGGCCTATTCTGTGCTGGTGGTGGCCAAAGTGGAAAAGGGCAAGTC
CAAGAAACTGAAGAGTGTGAAAGAGCTGCTGGGGATCACCATCATGGAAAGAAGCAGCTTCGAGAAGAAT
CCCATCGACTTTCTGGAAGCCAAGGGCTACAAAGAAGTGAAAAAGGACCTGATCATCAAGCTGCCTAAGT
ACTCCCTGTTCGAGCTGGAAAACGGCCGGAAGAGAATGCTGGCCTCTGCCGGCGAACTGCAGAAGGGAAA
CGAACTGGCCCTGCCCTCCAAATATGTGAACTTCCTGTACCTGGCCAGCCACTATGAGAAGCTGAAGGGC
TCCCCCGAGGATAATGAGCAGAAACAGCTGTTTGTGGAACAGCACAAGCACTACCTGGACGAGATCATCG
AGCAGATCAGCGAGTTCTCCAAGAGAGTGATCCTGGCCGACGCTAATCTGGACAAAGTGCTGTCCGCCTA
CAACAAGCACCGGGATAAGCCCATCAGAGAGCAGGCCGAGAATATCATCCACCTGTTTACCCTGACCAAT
CTGGGAGCCCCTGCCGCCTTCAAGTACTTTGACACCACCATCGACCGGAAGAGGTACACCAGCACCAAAG
AGGTGCTGGACGCCACCCTGATCCACCAGAGCATCACCGGCCTGTACGAGACACGGATCGACCTGTCTCA
GCTGGGAGGCGACAAAAGGCCGGCGGCCACGAAAAAGGCCGGCCAGGCAAAAAAGAAAAAGGAATTCGGC
AGTGGAGAGGGCAGAGGAAGTCTGCTAACATGCGGTGACGTCGAGGAGAATCCTGGCCCAGTGAGCAAGG
GCGAGGAGCTGTTCACCGGGGTGGTGCCCATCCTGGTCGAGCTGGACGGCGACGTAAACGGCCACAAGTT
CAGCGTGTCCGGCGAGGGCGAGGGCGATGCCACCTACGGCAAGCTGACCCTGAAGTTCATCTGCACCACC
GGCAAGCTGCCCGTGCCCTGGCCCACCCTCGTGACCACCCTGACCTACGGCGTGCAGTGCTTCAGCCGCT
ACCCCGACCACATGAAGCAGCACGACTTCTTCAAGTCCGCCATGCCCGAAGGCTACGTCCAGGAGCGCAC
CATCTTCTTCAAGGACGACGGCAACTACAAGACCCGCGCCGAGGTGAAGTTCGAGGGCGACACCCTGGTG
AACCGCATCGAGCTGAAGGGCATCGACTTCAAGGAGGACGGCAACATCCTGGGGCACAAGCTGGAGTACA
ACTACAACAGCCACAACGTCTATATCATGGCCGACAAGCAGAAGAACGGCATCAAGGTGAACTTCAAGAT
CCGCCACAACATCGAGGACGGCAGCGTGCAGCTCGCCGACCACTACCAGCAGAACACCCCCATCGGCGAC
GGCCCCGTGCTGCTGCCCGACAACCACTACCTGAGCACCCAGTCCGCCCTGAGCAAAGACCCCAACGAGA
AGCGCGATCACATGGTCCTGCTGGAGTTCGTGACCGCCGCCGGGATCACTCTCGGCATGGACGAGCTGTA
CAAGGAATTCTAACTAGAGCTCGCTGATCAGCCTCGACTGTGCCTTCTAGTTGCCAGCCATCTGTTGTTT
GCCCCTCCCCCGTGCCTTCCTTGACCCTGGAAGGTGCCACTCCCACTGTCCTTTCCTAATAAAATGAGGA
AATTGCATCGCATTGTCTGAGTAGGTGTCATTCTATTCTGGGGGGTGGGGTGGGGCAGGACAGCAAGGGG
GAGGATTGGGAAGAGAATAGCAGGCATGCTGGGGAGCGGCCGCAGGAACCCCTAGTGATGGAGTTGGCCA
CTCCCTCTCTGCGCGCTCGCTCGCTCACTGAGGCCGGGCGACCAAAGGTCGCCCGACGCCCGGGCTTTGC
CCGGGCGGCCTCAGTGAGCGAGCGAGCGCGCAGCTGCCTGCAGGGGCGCCTGATGCGGTATTTTCTCCTT
ACGCATCTGTGCGGTATTTCACACCGCATA
[95 nt withheld, positions 6751-6845]
T
[46 nt withheld, positions 6847-6892]
C
[141 nt withheld, positions 6894-7034]
CCTTTGACGTTGGAGTCCACGTTCTTT
[37 nt withheld, positions 7062-7098]
ACTCTATCTCGGGCTATTCTTTTGATTTATAAGGGATTTTGCCGATTTCGGTCTATTGGTTAAAAAATGA
GCTGATTTAACAAAAATTTAACGCGAATTTTAACAAAATATTAACGTTTACAATTTTATGGTGCACTCTC
AGTACAATCTGCTCTGATGCCGCATAGTTAAGCCAGCCCCGACACCCGCCAACACCCGCTGACGCGCCCT
GACGGGCTTGTCTGCTCCCGGCATCCGCTTACAGACAAGCTGTGACCGTCTCCGGGAGCTGCATGTGTCA
GAGGTTTTCACCGTCATCACCGAAACGCGCGAGACGAAAGGGCCTCGTGATACGCCTATTTTTATAGGTT
AATGTCATGATAATAATGGTTTCTTAGACGTCAGGTGGCACTTTTCGGGGAAATGTGCGCGGAACCCCTA
TTTGTTTATTTTTCTAAATACATTCAAATATGTATCCGCTCATGAGACAATAACCCTGATAAATGCTTCA
ATAATATTGAAAAAGGAAGAGTATGAGTATTCAACATTTCCGTGTCGCCCTTATTCCCTTTTTTGCGGCA
TTTTGCCTTCCTGTTTTTGCTCACCCAGAAACGCTGGTGAAAGTAAAAGATGCTGAAGATCAGTTGGGTG
CACGAGTGGGTTACATCGAACTGGATCTCAACAGCGGTAAGATCCTTGAGAGTTTTCGCCCCGAAGAACG
TTTTCCAATGATGAGCACTTTTAAAGTTCTGCTATGTGGCGCGGTATTATCCCGTATTGACGCCGGGCAA
GAGCAACTCGGTCGCCGCATACACTATTCTCAGAATGACTTGGTTGAGTACTCACCAGTCACAGAAAAGC
ATCTTACGGATGGCATGACAGTAAGAGAATTATGCAGTGCTGCCATAACCATGAGTGATAACACTGCGGC
CAACTTACTTCTGACAACGATCGGAGGACCGAAGGAGCTAACCGCTTTTTTGCACAACATGGGGGATCAT
GTAACTCGCCTTGATCGTTGGGAACCGGAGCTGAATGAAGCCATACCAAACGACGAGCGTGACACCACGA
TGCCTGTAGCAATGGCAACAACGTTGCGCAAACTATTAACTGGCGAACTACTTACTCTAGCTTCCCGGCA
ACAATTAATAGACTGGATGGAGGCGGATAAAGTTGCAGGACCACTTCTGCGCTCGGCCCTTCCGGCTGGC
TGGTTTATTGCTGATAAATCTGGAGCCGGTGAGCGTGGAAGCCGCGGTATCATTGCAGCACTGGGGCCAG
ATGGTAAGCCCTCCCGTATCGTAGTTATCTACACGACGGGGAGTCAGGCAACTATGGATGAACGAAATAG
ACAGATCGCTGAGATAGGTGCCTCACTGATTAAGCATTGGTAACTGTCAGACCAAGTTTACTCATATATA
CTTTAGATTGATTTAAAACTTCATTTTTAATTTAAAAGGATCTAGGTGAAGATCCTTTTTGATAATCTCA
TGACCAAAATCCCTTAACGTGAGTTTTCGTTCCACTGAGCGTCAGACCCCGTAGAAAAGATCAAAGGATC
TTCTTGAGATCCTTTTTTTCTGCGCGTAATCTGCTGCTTGCAAACAAAAAAACCACCGCTACCAGCGGTG
GTTTGTTTGCCGGATCAAGAGCTACCAACTCTTTTTCCGAAGGTAACTGGCTTCAGCAGAGCGCAGATAC
CAAATACTGTTCTTCTAGTGTAGCCGTAGTTAGGCCACCACTTCAAGAACTCTGTAGCACCGCCTACATA
CCTCGCTCTGCTAATCCTGTTACCAGTGGCTGCTGCCAGTGGCGATAAGTCGTGTCTTACCGGGTTGGAC
TCAAGACGATAGTTACCGGATAAGGCGCAGCGGTCGGGCTGAACGGGGGGTTCGTGCACACAGCCCAGCT
TGGAGCGAACGACCTACACCGAACTGAGATACCTACAGCGTGAGCTATGAGAAAGCGCCACGCTTCCCGA
AGGGAGAAAGGCGGACAGGTATCCGGTAAGCGGCAGGGTCGGAACAGGAGAGCGCACGAGGGAGCTTCCA
GGGGGAAACGCCTGGTATCTTTATAGTCCTGTCGGGTTTCGCCACCTCTGACTTGAGCGTCGATTTTTGT
GATGCTCGTCAGGGGGGCGGAGCCTATGGAAAAACGCCAGCAACGCGGCCTTTTTACGGTTCCTGGCCTT
TTGCTGGCCTTTTGCTCACATGT
Features (pLannotate 1.2.2; 19 found; start..end, strand, type, name):
      1..241     +  promoter       U6 promoter: RNA polymerase III promoter for human U6 snRNA
    271..346     +  misc_RNA       gRNA scaffold: guide RNA scaffold for the Streptococcus pyogenes CRISPR/Cas9 system
    353..396     +  misc_RNA       gRNA scaffold (fragment): guide RNA scaffold for the Streptococcus pyogenes CRISPR/Cas9 system
    443..728     +  enhancer       CMV enhancer: human cytomegalovirus immediate early enhancer; contains an 18-bp deletion relative to the standard CMV enhancer
    730..1007    +  promoter       chicken β-actin promoter: No description available
   1008..1235    +  intron         hybrid intron: hybrid between chicken β-actin (CBA) and minute virus of mice (MMV) introns (Gray et al., 2011)
   1373..2974    +  CDS            Cas9(N): N-terminal portion of Streptococcus pyogenes Cas9 (Zetsche et al., 2015)
   2975..5473    +  CDS            Cas9(C): C-terminal portion of Streptococcus pyogenes Cas9 (Zetsche et al., 2015)
   5474..5521    +  CDS            nucleoplasmin NLS: bipartite nuclear localization signal from nucleoplasmin
   5591..6304    +  CDS            EGFP: EGFP is a basic (constitutively fluorescent) green fluorescent protein published in 1996, derived from Aequorea victoria. It is reported to be a rapidly-maturing weak dimer with moderate acid sensitivity.
   6338..6449    +  polyA_signal   bGH poly(A) signal: bovine growth hormone polyadenylation signal
   6554..6694    +  repeat_region  AAV2 ITR: inverted terminal repeat of adeno-associated virus serotype 2 inverted
   6699..6750    -  misc_feature   bom (fragment): basis of mobility region from pBR322
   6769..7224    +  rep_origin     f1 ori (sequence partly withheld): f1 bacteriophage origin of replication; arrow indicates direction of (+) strand synthesis
   7225..7274    -  misc_feature   bom (fragment): basis of mobility region from pBR322
   7376..7411    -  CDS            rop (fragment): Rop protein, which maintains plasmids at low copy number; rop
   7506..7610    +  promoter       AmpR promoter: bla
   7611..8471    +  CDS            AmpR: β-lactamase; bla; confers resistance to ampicillin, carbenicillin, and related antibiotics
   8642..9230    +  rep_origin     ori: high-copy-number ColE1/pMB1/pBR322/pUC origin of replication
