[The description below was written by a language model from this plasmid's Addgene catalogue record and pLannotate feature annotations shown in this document.]
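Description:
hLig4 guide2 in pX458 is an all-in-one mammalian CRISPR/Cas9 expression plasmid of about 9.3 kb, built on the pX458 backbone and carrying the second of a set of single guide RNAs directed against human LIG4, the gene encoding DNA ligase IV. It is propagated in bacteria through a high-copy ColE1/pUC-type origin with ampicillin resistance (AmpR, β-lactamase under its own promoter). An f1 phage origin is also present. The feature table also shows a single AAV2 inverted terminal repeat downstream of the expression cassette and short bom and rop fragments. These appear to be backbone remnants rather than functional parts, and one ITR alone would not support AAV packaging.

The payload consists of two transcription units. A human U6 RNA polymerase III promoter drives the 20-nucleotide LIG4-targeting spacer fused to the Streptococcus pyogenes gRNA scaffold. Downstream, a CMV enhancer, chicken β-actin promoter and hybrid intron drive S. pyogenes Cas9, which the annotation tool splits into contiguous N- and C-terminal portions that together form the full coding sequence. Cas9 is followed by a nucleoplasmin nuclear localization signal and then EGFP, and the unit ends in a bGH polyadenylation signal. The linker between Cas9 and EGFP is not annotated in the table. EGFP is listed as the selectable marker, so transfected cells can be identified or sorted by green fluorescence rather than by drug selection.

The stated purpose is simply to supply an sgRNA against LIG4. Such a construct is typically transfected into human cells to cut and disrupt the gene, and the associated publication concerns repair of DNA breaks by microhomology-mediated end joining in mitosis.
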