Addgene plasmid #211536: hLig4 guide2 in pX458
Purpose: sgRNA-2 against Lig4
Depositing lab: Agnel Sfeir. Depositing organization: Memorial Sloan-Kettering Cancer Center. Publication: RHINO directs MMEJ to repair DNA breaks in mitosis. Brambati A, Sacco O, Porcella S, Heyza J, Kareh M, Schmidt JC, Sfeir A. Science. 2023 Aug 11;381(6658):653-660. doi: 10.1126/science.adh3694. Epub 2023 Jul 13. PubMed 37440612.
Backbone
  Vector backbone: pX458
  Backbone size w/o insert (bp): 9272
  Total vector size (bp): 9292
  Vector type: Mammalian Expression, CRISPR
  Selectable markers: eGFP
Growth in bacteria
  Bacterial resistance: Ampicillin, 100 μg/mL
  Growth temperature: 37°C
  Growth strain: NEB Stable
  Copy number: Unknown
Gene/Insert
  Gene/Insert name: sgRNA hLig4
  gRNA/shRNA sequence: TTGCTTAATTTACCTAGAGA
  Species: Synthetic
  Entrez Gene: LIG4 (a.k.a. LIG4S)
  Promoter: u6
  Cloning method: Unknown
  Sequencing primers: 5′ GACTATCATATGCTTACCGT
Terms and licenses: Academic/Nonprofit Terms; Industry Terms: Not Available to Industry
How to cite: hLig4 guide2 in pX458 was a gift from Agnel Sfeir (Addgene plasmid # 211536 ; http://n2t.net/addgene:211536 ; RRID:Addgene_211536)
